Addgene plasmid #240624: ACBE-NW
Purpose: A-to-C base editor with narrowed editing window
Depositing lab: Tingting Jiang. Publication: A streamlined base editor engineering strategy to reduce bystander editing. Valdez I, O'Connor I, Patel D, Gierer K, Harrington J, Ellis E, Caponetti SA, Sebra RP, Valley HC, Coote K, Mense M, Marro SG, Jiang T. Nat Commun. 2025 Aug 30;16(1):8115. doi: 10.1038/s41467-025-63609-6. PubMed 40885742.
Backbone
  Vector backbone: pCMV
  Vector type: Mammalian Expression, CRISPR
Growth in bacteria
  Bacterial resistance: Ampicillin, 100 μg/mL
  Growth temperature: 37°C
  Growth strain: DH5alpha
  Copy number: High Copy
Gene/Insert
  Gene/Insert name: TadA8e(N108Q, M151C, Q154Y)-nCas9 (D10A)-mAAG
  Species: Synthetic
  Mutation: TadA8e(N108Q, M151C, Q154Y),Cas9 (D10A),mAAG (R165E/Y179F)
  Cloning method: Gibson Cloning
Terms and licenses: Academic/Nonprofit Terms; Industry Terms: Not Available to Industry
How to cite: ACBE-NW was a gift from Tingting Jiang (Addgene plasmid # 240624 ; http://n2t.net/addgene:240624 ; RRID:Addgene_240624)
