[The description below was written by a language model from this plasmid's Addgene catalogue record and pLannotate feature annotations shown in this document.]
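Description:
ACBE-NW is a mammalian expression plasmid on a pCMV backbone that encodes an adenine-to-cytosine (A-to-C) base editor engineered to have a narrowed editing window. It is about 9.4 kb, replicates in E. coli at high copy from a ColE1/pUC-type origin, and is selected with ampicillin through the β-lactamase (AmpR) gene. No mammalian selection marker is annotated, which suits transient transfection. Small fragments annotated as SV40 promoter, multiple cloning site, lac promoter/operator and lacI appear to be backbone remnants rather than functional parts.

The payload is a single synthetic fusion open reading frame driven by the CMV enhancer and immediate early promoter and terminated by the bovine growth hormone polyadenylation signal. A T7 promoter lies just upstream of the coding region and could in principle support in vitro transcription. The fusion begins with the evolved E. coli adenosine deaminase TadA8e carrying N108Q, M151C and Q154Y. This is followed by Streptococcus pyogenes Cas9 D10A nickase, which the annotation tool splits into N- and C-terminal portions. The final domain is an alkyladenine DNA glycosylase recorded as mAAG with R165E/Y179F, which the tool matched to a fragment of human MPG/AAG.

In this design, guide RNA-directed Cas9 exposes single-stranded target DNA, TadA converts adenine to inosine, and the glycosylase excises the resulting hypoxanthine base. The abasic site left behind can be repaired to give a transversion outcome, rather than the A-to-G change produced by standard adenine base editors. The record states a narrowed editing window and the associated publication concerns reduced bystander editing, but it does not say which mutations produce this effect. No guide RNA cassette is annotated, so the guide must be supplied from a separate construct.
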