Features (pLannotate 1.2.2; 18 found; start..end, strand, type, name):
    132..335     +  promoter       CMV promoter: human cytomegalovirus (CMV) immediate early promoter
    377..395     +  promoter       T7 promoter: promoter for bacteriophage T7 RNA polymerase
    466..957     +  CDS            tadA: TADA_ECOLI - Also known as yfhC. Experimental evidence at protein level: Swiss-Prot protein existence level 1. Catalyzes the deamination of adenosine to inosine at the wobble position 34 of tRNA(Arg2). Essential for cell viability. From Escherichia coli (strain K12).
   1060..2661    +  CDS            dCas9(N): N-terminal portion of catalytically inactive Streptococcus pyogenes dCas9 carrying the D10A mutation (Zetsche et al., 2015)
   2662..5156    +  CDS            Cas9(C) (fragment): C-terminal portion of Streptococcus pyogenes Cas9 (Zetsche et al., 2015)
   5455..6246    +  CDS            MPG (fragment): 3MG_HUMAN - Also known as AAG, ANPG, MID1. Experimental evidence at protein level: Swiss-Prot protein existence level 1. Hydrolysis of the deoxyribose N-glycosidic bond to excise 3- methyladenine, and 7-methylguanine from the damaged DNA polymer formed by alkylation lesions. From Homo sapiens (Human).
   6418..6642    +  polyA_signal   bGH poly(A) signal: bovine growth hormone polyadenylation signal
   6646..6667    +  promoter       SV40 promoter (fragment): SV40 enhancer and early promoter
   6672..6688    +  misc_feature   MCS (fragment): pBluescript multiple cloning site
   6737..6753    -  protein_bind   lac operator: The lac repressor binds to the lac operator to inhibit transcription in E. coli. This inhibition can be relieved by adding lactose or isopropyl-β-D-thiogalactopyranoside (IPTG). lac repressor encoded by lacI
   6761..6791    -  promoter       lac promoter: promoter for the E. coli lac operon
   6806..6827    -  protein_bind   CAP binding site: CAP binding activates transcription in the presence of cAMP. E. coli catabolite activator protein
   6840..6932    -  CDS            lacI (fragment): lac repressor; lacI; The lac repressor binds to the lac operator to inhibit transcription in E. coli. This inhibition can be relieved by adding lactose or isopropyl-β-D-thiogalactopyranoside (IPTG).
   7115..7703    -  rep_origin     ori: high-copy-number ColE1/pMB1/pBR322/pUC origin of replication
   7874..8734    -  CDS            AmpR: β-lactamase; bla; confers resistance to ampicillin, carbenicillin, and related antibiotics
   8735..8839    -  promoter       AmpR promoter: bla
   8910..8954    -  misc_feature   bom (fragment): basis of mobility region from pBR322
   9185..131     +  enhancer       CMV enhancer (across the origin): human cytomegalovirus immediate early enhancer
>Addgene plasmid #240624 | ACBE-NW | addgene full sequence | sequence record 483868 | Addgene NGS Result
ATATGCCAAGTACGCCCCCTATTGACGTCAATGACGGTAAATGGCCCGCCTGGCATTATGCCCAGTACAT
GACCTTATGGGACTTTCCTACTTGGCAGTACATCTACGTATTAGTCATCGCTATTACCATGGTGATGCGG
TTTTGGCAGTACATCAATGGGCGTGGATAGCGGTTTGACTCACGGGGATTTCCAAGTCTCCACCCCATTG
ACGTCAATGGGAGTTTGTTTTGGCACCAAAATCAACGGGACTTTCCAAAATGTCGTAACAACTCCGCCCC
ATTGACGCAAATGGGCGGTAGGCGTGTACGGTGGGAGGTCTATATAAGCAGAGCTGGTTTAGTGAACCGT
CAGATCCGCTAGAGATCCGCGGCCGCTAATACGACTCACTATAGGGAGAGCCGCCACCATGAAACGGACA
GCCGACGGGAGCGAGTTCGAGTCACCAAAGAAGAAGCGGAAAGTCTCTGAGGTGGAGTTTTCCCACGAGT
ACTGGATGAGACATGCCCTGACCCTGGCCAAGAGGGCACGGGATGAGAGGGAGGTGCCTGTGGGAGCCGT
GCTGGTGCTGAACAATAGAGTGATCGGCGAGGGCTGGAACAGAGCCATCGGCCTGCACGACCCAACAGCC
CATGCCGAAATTATGGCCCTGAGACAGGGCGGCCTGGTCATGCAGAACTACAGACTGATTGACGCCACCC
TGTACGTGACATTCGAGCCTTGCGTGATGTGCGCCGGCGCCATGATCCACTCTAGGATCGGCCGCGTGGT
GTTTGGCGTGAGGCAATCAAAAAGAGGCGCCGCAGGCTCCCTGATGAACGTGCTGAACTACCCCGGCATG
AATCACCGCGTCGAAATTACCGAGGGAATCCTGGCAGATGAATGTGCCGCCCTGCTGTGCGATTTCTATC
GGTGTCCTAGATATGTGTTCAATGCTCAGAAGAAGGCCCAGAGCTCCATCAACTCCGGAGGATCTAGCGG
AGGCTCCTCTGGCTCTGAGACACCTGGCACAAGCGAGAGCGCAACACCTGAAAGCAGCGGGGGCAGCAGC
GGGGGGTCAGACAAGAAGTACAGCATCGGCCTGGCCATCGGCACCAACTCTGTGGGCTGGGCCGTGATCA
CCGACGAGTACAAGGTGCCCAGCAAGAAATTCAAGGTGCTGGGCAACACCGACCGGCACAGCATCAAGAA
GAACCTGATCGGAGCCCTGCTGTTCGACAGCGGCGAAACAGCCGAGGCCACCCGGCTGAAGAGAACCGCC
AGAAGAAGATACACCAGACGGAAGAACCGGATCTGCTATCTGCAAGAGATCTTCAGCAACGAGATGGCCA
AGGTGGACGACAGCTTCTTCCACAGACTGGAAGAGTCCTTCCTGGTGGAAGAGGATAAGAAGCACGAGCG
GCACCCCATCTTCGGCAACATCGTGGACGAGGTGGCCTACCACGAGAAGTACCCCACCATCTACCACCTG
AGAAAGAAACTGGTGGACAGCACCGACAAGGCCGACCTGCGGCTGATCTATCTGGCCCTGGCCCACATGA
TCAAGTTCCGGGGCCACTTCCTGATCGAGGGCGACCTGAACCCCGACAACAGCGACGTGGACAAGCTGTT
CATCCAGCTGGTGCAGACCTACAACCAGCTGTTCGAGGAAAACCCCATCAACGCCAGCGGCGTGGACGCC
AAGGCCATCCTGTCTGCCAGACTGAGCAAGAGCAGACGGCTGGAAAATCTGATCGCCCAGCTGCCCGGCG
AGAAGAAGAATGGCCTGTTCGGAAACCTGATTGCCCTGAGCCTGGGCCTGACCCCCAACTTCAAGAGCAA
CTTCGACCTGGCCGAGGATGCCAAACTGCAGCTGAGCAAGGACACCTACGACGACGACCTGGACAACCTG
CTGGCCCAGATCGGCGACCAGTACGCCGACCTGTTTCTGGCCGCCAAGAACCTGTCCGACGCCATCCTGC
TGAGCGACATCCTGAGAGTGAACACCGAGATCACCAAGGCCCCCCTGAGCGCCTCTATGATCAAGAGATA
CGACGAGCACCACCAGGACCTGACCCTGCTGAAAGCTCTCGTGCGGCAGCAGCTGCCTGAGAAGTACAAA
GAGATTTTCTTCGACCAGAGCAAGAACGGCTACGCCGGCTACATTGACGGCGGAGCCAGCCAGGAAGAGT
TCTACAAGTTCATCAAGCCCATCCTGGAAAAGATGGACGGCACCGAGGAACTGCTCGTGAAGCTGAACAG
AGAGGACCTGCTGCGGAAGCAGCGGACCTTCGACAACGGCAGCATCCCCCACCAGATCCACCTGGGAGAG
CTGCACGCCATTCTGCGGCGGCAGGAAGATTTTTACCCATTCCTGAAGGACAACCGGGAAAAGATCGAGA
AGATCCTGACCTTCCGCATCCCCTACTACGTGGGCCCTCTGGCCAGGGGAAACAGCAGATTCGCCTGGAT
GACCAGAAAGAGCGAGGAAACCATCACCCCCTGGAACTTCGAGGAAGTGGTGGACAAGGGCGCTTCCGCC
CAGAGCTTCATCGAGCGGATGACCAACTTCGATAAGAACCTGCCCAACGAGAAGGTGCTGCCCAAGCACA
GCCTGCTGTACGAGTACTTCACCGTGTATAACGAGCTGACCAAAGTGAAATACGTGACCGAGGGAATGAG
AAAGCCCGCCTTCCTGAGCGGCGAGCAGAAAAAGGCCATCGTGGACCTGCTGTTCAAGACCAACCGGAAA
GTGACCGTGAAGCAGCTGAAAGAGGACTACTTCAAGAAAATCGAGTGCTTCGACTCCGTGGAAATCTCCG
GCGTGGAAGATCGGTTCAACGCCTCCCTGGGCACATACCACGATCTGCTGAAAATTATCAAGGACAAGGA
CTTCCTGGACAATGAGGAAAACGAGGACATTCTGGAAGATATCGTGCTGACCCTGACACTGTTTGAGGAC
AGAGAGATGATCGAGGAACGGCTGAAAACCTATGCCCACCTGTTCGACGACAAAGTGATGAAGCAGCTGA
AGCGGCGGAGATACACCGGCTGGGGCAGGCTGAGCCGGAAGCTGATCAACGGCATCCGGGACAAGCAGTC
CGGCAAGACAATCCTGGATTTCCTGAAGTCCGACGGCTTCGCCAACAGAAACTTCATGCAGCTGATCCAC
GACGACAGCCTGACCTTTAAAGAGGACATCCAGAAAGCCCAGGTGTCCGGCCAGGGCGATAGCCTGCACG
AGCACATTGCCAATCTGGCCGGCAGCCCCGCCATTAAGAAGGGCATCCTGCAGACAGTGAAGGTGGTGGA
CGAGCTCGTGAAAGTGATGGGCCGGCACAAGCCCGAGAACATCGTGATCGAAATGGCCAGAGAGAACCAG
ACCACCCAGAAGGGACAGAAGAACAGCCGCGAGAGAATGAAGCGGATCGAAGAGGGCATCAAAGAGCTGG
GCAGCCAGATCCTGAAAGAACACCCCGTGGAAAACACCCAGCTGCAGAACGAGAAGCTGTACCTGTACTA
CCTGCAGAATGGGCGGGATATGTACGTGGACCAGGAACTGGACATCAACCGGCTGTCCGACTACGATGTG
GACCATATCGTGCCTCAGAGCTTTCTGAAGGACGACTCCATCGACAACAAGGTGCTGACCAGAAGCGACA
AGAACCGGGGCAAGAGCGACAACGTGCCCTCCGAAGAGGTCGTGAAGAAGATGAAGAACTACTGGCGGCA
GCTGCTGAACGCCAAGCTGATTACCCAGAGAAAGTTCGACAATCTGACCAAGGCCGAGAGAGGCGGCCTG
AGCGAACTGGATAAGGCCGGCTTCATCAAGAGACAGCTGGTGGAAACCCGGCAGATCACAAAGCACGTGG
CACAGATCCTGGACTCCCGGATGAACACTAAGTACGACGAGAATGACAAGCTGATCCGGGAAGTGAAAGT
GATCACCCTGAAGTCCAAGCTGGTGTCCGATTTCCGGAAGGATTTCCAGTTTTACAAAGTGCGCGAGATC
AACAACTACCACCACGCCCACGACGCCTACCTGAACGCCGTCGTGGGAACCGCCCTGATCAAAAAGTACC
CTAAGCTGGAAAGCGAGTTCGTGTACGGCGACTACAAGGTGTACGACGTGCGGAAGATGATCGCCAAGAG
CGAGCAGGAAATCGGCAAGGCTACCGCCAAGTACTTCTTCTACAGCAACATCATGAACTTTTTCAAGACC
GAGATTACCCTGGCCAACGGCGAGATCCGGAAGCGGCCTCTGATCGAGACAAACGGCGAAACCGGGGAGA
TCGTGTGGGATAAGGGCCGGGATTTTGCCACCGTGCGGAAAGTGCTGAGCATGCCCCAAGTGAATATCGT
GAAAAAGACCGAGGTGCAGACAGGCGGCTTCAGCAAAGAGTCTATCCTGCCCAAGAGGAACAGCGATAAG
CTGATCGCCAGAAAGAAGGACTGGGACCCTAAGAAGTACGGCGGCTTCGACAGCCCCACCGTGGCCTATT
CTGTGCTGGTGGTGGCCAAAGTGGAAAAGGGCAAGTCCAAGAAACTGAAGAGTGTGAAAGAGCTGCTGGG
GATCACCATCATGGAAAGAAGCAGCTTCGAGAAGAATCCCATCGACTTTCTGGAAGCCAAGGGCTACAAA
GAAGTGAAAAAGGACCTGATCATCAAGCTGCCTAAGTACTCCCTGTTCGAGCTGGAAAACGGCCGGAAGA
GAATGCTGGCCTCTGCCGGCGAACTGCAGAAGGGAAACGAACTGGCCCTGCCCTCCAAATATGTGAACTT
CCTGTACCTGGCCAGCCACTATGAGAAGCTGAAGGGCTCCCCCGAGGATAATGAGCAGAAACAGCTGTTT
GTGGAACAGCACAAGCACTACCTGGACGAGATCATCGAGCAGATCAGCGAGTTCTCCAAGAGAGTGATCC
TGGCCGACGCTAATCTGGACAAAGTGCTGTCCGCCTACAACAAGCACCGGGATAAGCCCATCAGAGAGCA
GGCCGAGAATATCATCCACCTGTTTACCCTGACCAATCTGGGAGCCCCTGCCGCCTTCAAGTACTTTGAC
ACCACCATCGACCGGAAGAGGTACACCAGCACCAAAGAGGTGCTGGACGCCACCCTGATCCACCAGAGCA
TCACCGGCCTGTACGAGACACGGATCGACCTGTCTCAGCTGGGAGGTGACTCTGGCGGCTCAAAAAGAAC
CGCCGACGGCAGCGAATTCAGCGGAGGATCTAGCGGAGGATCAAGCGGAAGCGAGACTCCTGGAACCAGC
GAAAGCGCAACCCCAGAAAGCAGCGGAGGAAGTAGCGGAGGAAGCCCGGCGCGGGGCGGCTCAGCCCGTC
CAGGGAGAGGCGCACTGAAGCCCGTGAGCGTGACCCTGCTGCCCGACACCGAGCAGCCCCCCTTCTTAGG
CAGAGCGCGTAGACCTGGCAATGCTAGAGCGGGGAGCCTGGTGACAGGATACCACGAGGTGGGCCAGATG
CCCGCCCCCCTGAGCAGAAAGATCGGCCAGAAGAAGCAGAGACTGGCCGATAGCGAGCAGCAGCAGACCC
CCAAGGAGAGACTGCTGAGCACCCCCGGCCTGAGAAGAAGCATCTACTTCAGCAGCCCCGAGGACCACAG
CGGCAGACTGGGCCCAGAGTTTTTCGACCAGCCCGCCGTGACCCTGGCCAGAGCCTTCCTGGGCCAGGTG
CTGGTGAGAAGACTGGCCGACGGCACCGAGCTGAGAGGCAGAATCGTGGAGACCGAGGCCTACTTGGGAC
CCGAGGACGAGGCCGCCCACAGCAGAGGAGGCAGACAGACCCCCGAGAACAGAGGCATGTTCATGAAGCC
CGGCACCCTGTACGTGTTCCTGATCTACGGCATGTACTTCTGCTTGAACGTGAGCTCTCAGGGCGCCGGC
GCCTGCGTACTCCTCAGAGCCCTGGAGCCCCTGGAGGGCCTGGAGACCATGAGACAGCTGAGAAACAGCC
TGAGAAAGAGCACCGTGGGCAGAAGCCTGAAGGACAGAGAGCTGTGCAGCGGCCCCAGCAAGCTGTGCCA
GGCCCTGGCCATCGACAAGAGCTTCGACCAGAGAGACTTGGCGCAAGATGACGCCGTGTGGCTGGAACAC
GGGCCCTTGGAGAGCAGCAGCCCAGCCGTAGTGGTGGCGGCCGCCAGAATCGGCATCGGCCACGCCGGCG
AGTGGACCCAGAAGCCCCTGAGATTCTACGTGCAGGGCAGCCCCTGGGTGAGCGTGGTGGACAGAGTGGC
CGAGCAGATGGACCAGCCCCAGCAGACCGCCTGCAGCGAGGGCCTGCTGATCGTGCAGAAGTCTGGCGGC
TCAAAAAGAACCGCCGACGGCAGCGAATTCGAGGAATTCGAGCCCAAGAAGAAGAGGAAAGTCTAACCGG
TCATCATCACCATCACCATTGAGTTTAAACCCGCTGATCAGCCTCGACTGTGCCTTCTAGTTGCCAGCCA
TCTGTTGTTTGCCCCTCCCCCGTGCCTTCCTTGACCCTGGAAGGTGCCACTCCCACTGTCCTTTCCTAAT
AAAATGAGGAAATTGCATCGCATTGTCTGAGTAGGTGTCATTCTATTCTGGGGGGTGGGGTGGGGCAGGA
CAGCAAGGGGGAGGATTGGGAAGACAATAGCAGGCATGCTGGGGATGCGGTGGGCTCTATGGCTTCTGAG
GCGGAAAGAACCAGCTGGGGCTCGATACCGTCGACCTCTAGCTAGAGCTTGGCGTAATCATGGTCATAGC
TGTTTCCTGTGTGAAATTGTTATCCGCTCACAATTCCACACAACATACGAGCCGGAAGCATAAAGTGTAA
AGCCTAGGGTGCCTAATGAGTGAGCTAACTCACATTAATTGCGTTGCGCTCACTGCCCGCTTTCCAGTCG
GGAAACCTGTCGTGCCAGCTGCATTAATGAATCGGCCAACGCGCGGGGAGAGGCGGTTTGCGTATTGGGC
GCTCTTCCGCTTCCTCGCTCACTGACTCGCTGCGCTCGGTCGTTCGGCTGCGGCGAGCGGTATCAGCTCA
CTCAAAGGCGGTAATACGGTTATCCACAGAATCAGGGGATAACGCAGGAAAGAACATGTGAGCAAAAGGC
CAGCAAAAGGCCAGGAACCGTAAAAAGGCCGCGTTGCTGGCGTTTTTCCATAGGCTCCGCCCCCCTGACG
AGCATCACAAAAATCGACGCTCAAGTCAGAGGTGGCGAAACCCGACAGGACTATAAAGATACCAGGCGTT
TCCCCCTGGAAGCTCCCTCGTGCGCTCTCCTGTTCCGACCCTGCCGCTTACCGGATACCTGTCCGCCTTT
CTCCCTTCGGGAAGCGTGGCGCTTTCTCATAGCTCACGCTGTAGGTATCTCAGTTCGGTGTAGGTCGTTC
GCTCCAAGCTGGGCTGTGTGCACGAACCCCCCGTTCAGCCCGACCGCTGCGCCTTATCCGGTAACTATCG
TCTTGAGTCCAACCCGGTAAGACACGACTTATCGCCACTGGCAGCAGCCACTGGTAACAGGATTAGCAGA
GCGAGGTATGTAGGCGGTGCTACAGAGTTCTTGAAGTGGTGGCCTAACTACGGCTACACTAGAAGAACAG
TATTTGGTATCTGCGCTCTGCTGAAGCCAGTTACCTTCGGAAAAAGAGTTGGTAGCTCTTGATCCGGCAA
ACAAACCACCGCTGGTAGCGGTGGTTTTTTTGTTTGCAAGCAGCAGATTACGCGCAGAAAAAAAGGATCT
CAAGAAGATCCTTTGATCTTTTCTACGGGGTCTGACACTCAGTGGAACGAAAACTCACGTTAAGGGATTT
TGGTCATGAGATTATCAAAAAGGATCTTCACCTAGATCCTTTTAAATTAAAAATGAAGTTTTAAATCAAT
CTAAAGTATATATGAGTAAACTTGGTCTGACAGTTACCAATGCTTAATCAGTGAGGCACCTATCTCAGCG
ATCTGTCTATTTCGTTCATCCATAGTTGCCTGACTCCCCGTCGTGTAGATAACTACGATACGGGAGGGCT
TACCATCTGGCCCCAGTGCTGCAATGATACCGCGAGACCCACGCTCACCGGCTCCAGATTTATCAGCAAT
AAACCAGCCAGCCGGAAGGGCCGAGCGCAGAAGTGGTCCTGCAACTTTATCCGCCTCCATCCAGTCTATT
AATTGTTGCCGGGAAGCTAGAGTAAGTAGTTCGCCAGTTAATAGTTTGCGCAACGTTGTTGCCATTGCTA
CAGGCATCGTGGTGTCACGCTCGTCGTTTGGTATGGCTTCATTCAGCTCCGGTTCCCAACGATCAAGGCG
AGTTACATGATCCCCCATGTTGTGCAAAAAAGCGGTTAGCTCCTTCGGTCCTCCGATCGTTGTCAGAAGT
AAGTTGGCCGCAGTGTTATCACTCATGGTTATGGCAGCACTGCATAATTCTCTTACTGTCATGCCATCCG
TAAGATGCTTTTCTGTGACTGGTGAGTACTCAACCAAGTCATTCTGAGAATAGTGTATGCGGCGACCGAG
TTGCTCTTGCCCGGCGTCAATACGGGATAATACCGCGCCACATAGCAGAACTTTAAAAGTGCTCATCATT
GGAAAACGTTCTTCGGGGCGAAAACTCTCAAGGATCTTACCGCTGTTGAGATCCAGTTCGATGTAACCCA
CTCGTGCACCCAACTGATCTTCAGCATCTTTTACTTTCACCAGCGTTTCTGGGTGAGCAAAAACAGGAAG
GCAAAATGCCGCAAAAAAGGGAATAAGGGCGACACGGAAATGTTGAATACTCATACTCTTCCTTTTTCAA
TATTATTGAAGCATTTATCAGGGTTATTGTCTCATGAGCGGATACATATTTGAATGTATTTAGAAAAATA
AACAAATAGGGGTTCCGCGCACATTTCCCCGAAAAGTGCCACCTGACGTCGACGGATCGGGAGATCGATC
TCCCGATCCCCTAGGGTCGACTCTCAGTACAATCTGCTCTGATGCCGCATAGTTAAGCCAGTATCTGCTC
CCTGCTTGTGTGTTGGAGGTCGCTGAGTAGTGCGCGAGCAAAATTTAAGCTACAACAAGGCAAGGCTTGA
CCGACAATTGCATGAAGAATCTGCTTAGGGTTAGGCGTTTTGCGCTGCTTCGCGATGTACGGGCCAGATA
TACGCGTTGACATTGATTATTGACTAGTTATTAATAGTAATCAATTACGGGGTCATTAGTTCATAGCCCA
TATATTGAGTTCCGCGTTACATAACTTACGGTAAATGGCCCGCCTGGCTGACCGCCCAACGACCCCCGCC
CATTGACGTCAATAATGACGTATGTTCCCATAGTAACGCCAATAGGGACTTTCCATTGACGTCAATGGGT
GGAGTATTTACGGTAAACTGCCCACTTGGCAGTACATCAAGTGTATC
